Addgene plasmid #104037: pFETCh_ZNF511
Purpose: Donor vector for 3' FLAG tag of human ZNF511
Depositing lab: Eric Mendenhall & Richard M. Myers. Depositing organization: University of Alabama in Huntsville. Publication: CETCh-seq: CRISPR epitope tagging ChIP-seq of DNA-binding proteins. Savic D, Partridge EC, Newberry KM, Smith SB, Meadows SK, Roberts BS, Mackiewicz M, Mendenhall EM, Myers RM. Genome Res. 2015 Sep 9. 10.1101/gr.193540.115 PubMed 26355004.
Backbone
  Vector backbone: pFETCh_Donor
  Vector type: Mammalian Expression, CRISPR
Growth in bacteria
  Bacterial resistance: Kanamycin, 50 μg/mL
  Growth temperature: 37°C
  Growth strain: DH5alpha
  Copy number: High Copy
Gene/Insert
  Gene/Insert name: ZNF511 homology arms
  Species: H. sapiens (human)
  Entrez Gene: ZNF511 (a.k.a. MGC30006)
  Tag / fusion protein: 3XFLAG-P2A-NeoR (C terminal on backbone)
  Cloning method: Gibson Cloning
  Sequencing primers: 5′ acgcctgtgaaaccgtacta
Terms and licenses: Academic/Nonprofit Terms; Industry Terms: Not Available to Industry
Depositor comments: Note: This plasmid is part of the Mendenhall and Meyers CRISPR-based Tagging system to add a tag (currently using FLAG) to endogenous proteins. Please see https://www.addgene.org/crispr/tagging/ for more details.
How to cite: pFETCh_ZNF511 was a gift from Eric Mendenhall & Richard M. Myers (Addgene plasmid # 104037 ; http://n2t.net/addgene:104037 ; RRID:Addgene_104037)
