[The description below was written by a language model from this plasmid's Addgene catalogue record and pLannotate feature annotations shown in this document.]
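Description:
pFETCh_ZNF511 is a homology-directed repair donor plasmid built on the pFETCh_Donor backbone, designed to add a C-terminal FLAG epitope to the endogenous human ZNF511 protein as part of a CRISPR-based tagging system. It is a 7,157 nt, pUC-style plasmid propagated in E. coli from a high-copy ColE1/pUC origin under kanamycin selection (an aph(3')-Ia KanR gene). Remnants of the lac promoter/operator, lacZα and the pUC multiple cloning site remain from the parental cloning vector. The two sequence records, depositor and NGS-verified, are the same length and carry the same set of features in the same order, differing only in where numbering starts.

The payload is a promoterless 3xFLAG-P2A-NeoR cassette flanked by ZNF511 homology arms that were inserted by Gibson assembly. The annotation detects a short stretch of ZNF511 coding sequence directly upstream of the 3xFLAG, consistent with the end of the 5' arm running in frame into the tag. The arms themselves and the P2A are otherwise not annotated. After Cas9 cleavage near the ZNF511 stop codon and repair from this donor, the native locus would express ZNF511-3xFLAG. The P2A peptide then releases neomycin phosphotransferase as a separate protein, so G418 resistance depends on correct in-frame integration at an expressed gene.

Outside the homology region, the table shows a truncated HSV thymidine kinase (ΔTK) gene preceded by CMV enhancer/promoter fragments. Such a cassette confers ganciclovir sensitivity and could in principle allow counter-selection against random integration of the whole plasmid, though the record does not say so. The associated publication indicates that tagged cells are used for ChIP-seq of DNA-binding proteins with an anti-FLAG antibody, avoiding the need for a factor-specific antibody.
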