Features (pLannotate 1.2.2; 20 found; start..end, strand, type, name):
    726..803     +  CDS            ZNF511 (fragment): ZN511_HUMAN - Experimental evidence at protein level: Swiss-Prot protein existence level 1. May be involved in transcriptional regulation. From Homo sapiens (Human).
    837..890     +  CDS            3xFLAG (fragment): three tandem FLAG® epitope tags
    894..918     +  CDS            3xFLAG (fragment): three tandem FLAG® epitope tags
   1002..1793    +  CDS            neo: KKA2_KLEPN - Also known as kan, nptII. Experimental evidence at protein level: Swiss-Prot protein existence level 1. Resistance to kanamycin, neomycin, paromomycin, ribostamycin, butirosin and gentamicin B. From Klebsiella pneumoniae.
   2656..2812    +  CDS            lacZα (fragment): LacZα fragment of β-galactosidase; lacZ fragment
   2894..3709    -  CDS            KanR: aminoglycoside phosphotransferase; aph(3')-Ia; confers resistance to kanamycin in bacteria or G418 (Geneticin®) in eukaryotes
   3894..4034    +  CDS            TRA2_ECOLX (fragment): Protein predicted: Swiss-Prot protein existence level 4. Required for transposition of transposon Tn903. From Escherichia coli.
   4089..4677    +  rep_origin     ori: high-copy-number ColE1/pMB1/pBR322/pUC origin of replication
   5046..5135    +  CDS            lacI (fragment): lac repressor; lacI; The lac repressor binds to the lac operator to inhibit transcription in E. coli. This inhibition can be relieved by adding lactose or isopropyl-β-D-thiogalactopyranoside (IPTG).
   5148..5169    +  protein_bind   CAP binding site: CAP binding activates transcription in the presence of cAMP. E. coli catabolite activator protein
   5184..5214    +  promoter       lac promoter: promoter for the E. coli lac operon
   5222..5238    +  protein_bind   lac operator: The lac repressor binds to the lac operator to inhibit transcription in E. coli. This inhibition can be relieved by adding lactose or isopropyl-β-D-thiogalactopyranoside (IPTG). lac repressor encoded by lacI
   5275..5330    -  misc_feature   MCS: pUC18/19 multiple cloning site
   5331..5350    -  misc_feature   MCS (fragment): pUC18/19 multiple cloning site
   5356..5438    +  enhancer       CMV enhancer (fragment): human cytomegalovirus immediate early enhancer; contains an 18-bp deletion relative to the standard CMV enhancer
   5510..5527    -  promoter       CMV promoter (fragment): human cytomegalovirus (CMV) immediate early promoter
   5590..5641    +  promoter       CMVd2 promoter: truncated human cytomegalovirus (CMV) immediate early promoter that yields moderately reduced expression relative to the full-length promoter
   5732..5803    -  CDS            UL24_HHV11 (fragment): Experimental evidence at protein level: Swiss-Prot protein existence level 1. May participate in nuclear egress of viral particles. Plays a role in the dispersal of several host nucleolar proteins including NCL/nucleolin and NPM1. Since deletion of host NCL/nucleolin negatively impact on nuclear egress, UL24 supposedly acts on this process through its effect on host nucleoli. From Human herpesvirus 1 (strain 17) (HHV-1) (Human herpes simplex virus 1).
   5873..6868    +  CDS            ΔTK: truncated herpes simplex virus thymidine kinase (Salomon et al., 1995) confers sensitivity to nucleoside analogs such as acyclovir or ganciclovir
   6980..7141    +  CDS            UL122 (fragment): VIE2_HCMVT - Experimental evidence at protein level: Swiss-Prot protein existence level 1. Stimulates viral early and late gene expression and thus play a crucial role in the regulation of productive infection. In addition, activates quiescent cells to reenter the cell cycle and upregulates several E2F-responsive genes, which are responsible for pushing the cell into S phase. In S-phase, inhibits cellular DNA synthesis and blocks further cell cycle progression. From Human cytomegalovirus (strain Towne) (HHV-5) (Human herpesvirus 5).
>Addgene plasmid #104037 | pFETCh_ZNF511 | depositor full sequence | sequence record 196930 | Full Sequence
GAATGCCAAGCACCACTCACTTTTCCTCATTGTCTGAGTGGGATGGAAAGAGTCTCACTTGCAGTTGCTT
CAGTCACAACCCAGGCGTCTGCCTTAATAGCATCACCTGTGCCGTCTGCGTTTCTAGCGTCACCTGTGCC
GTCTGCGTTTCTAGCGTCACCTGTGCCGTCTGCCTTCCTAGCATGACCTGTGCCGTCTGCCTTTCTAGCA
TGACCTGTACTGTCTGCCTTTCTAGCGTCACCTGTGCCGTCTGCCTTTCTAGTTAAAGTTGATTTTAAAT
TAATTTGGGAAAAACGGTGAACAAGTGGGGAAAAACATCACCAAAGACTCCAAACAGGTGGAACGATGAA
CTTAATGTTCCCTGCACCCTCCTTACAGATGCCTGGACTTTGGCCTGTGAATGAGCCCCGGGGGGCTGGG
ACAGTAGGGGTTTTCATGGAATGGACATGGGGTAGCAGGAAGTCTCAGCCCCAGAGGGCTTGGCAGGAGC
CGCCCTCTCTGCGGAGTTCTTCCCAGCGGGTGTGCGTTGGTGGCTGGCGGGGACCCCCCACAGGAACTAG
GTCTCAGGCTGTGGAAAGGGAGCTGCCCCAGGGCCCAGGAGGGCCGGCTCTGCATTCCGCATGTTCCCAG
AGTGAAAGAGAATGAGAAGGAGACACACAAGTGCTGTTATGACCTGGGTTGTTGGTTGGCAAATACAGCA
TCTAATAGAAACTTTCTTCCATCCCAGAATACCCTCTACCATCTGCTTTGGTCAGGGTGCCGCTCGAGGA
TTTAAAAGCAACAAGAAGAAAACCAAACAATGCGGGAGCGGAGGAGGTTCCGGTGGAGGTGGTTCTGGAG
ATTACAAGGATGACGACGATAAGGGCGATTACAAGGATGACGACGATAAGGGAGATTACAAGGATGACGA
CGATAAGGTTTCAGGAAGCGGAGCTACTAACTTCAGCCTGCTGAAGCAGGCTGGAGACGTGGAGGAGAAC
CCTGGACCTGGATCGTTTCGCATGATTGAACAAGATGGATTGCACGCAGGTTCTCCGGCCGCTTGGGTGG
AGAGGCTATTCGGCTATGACTGGGCACAACAGACAATCGGCTGCTCTGATGCCGCCGTGTTCCGGCTGTC
AGCGCAGGGGCGCCCGGTTCTTTTTGTCAAGACCGACCTGTCCGGTGCCCTGAATGAACTGCAGGACGAG
GCAGCGCGGCTATCGTGGCTGGCCACGACGGGCGTTCCTTGCGCAGCTGTGCTCGACGTTGTCACTGAAG
CGGGAAGGGACTGGCTGCTATTGGGCGAAGTGCCGGGGCAGGATCTCCTGTCATCTCACCTTGCTCCTGC
CGAGAAAGTATCCATCATGGCTGATGCAATGCGGCGGCTGCATACGCTTGATCCGGCTACCTGCCCATTC
GACCACCAAGCGAAACATCGCATCGAGCGAGCACGTACTCGGATGGAAGCCGGTCTTGTCGATCAGGATG
ATCTGGACGAAGAGCATCAGGGGCTCGCGCCAGCCGAACTGTTCGCCAGGCTCAAGGCGCGCATGCCCGA
CGGCGAGGATCTCGTCGTGACCCATGGCGATGCCTGCTTGCCGAATATCATGGTGGAAAATGGCCGCTTT
TCTGGATTCATCGACTGTGGCCGGCTGGGTGTGGCCGACCGCTATCAGGACATAGCGTTGGCTACCCGTG
ATATTGCTGAAGAGCTTGGCGGCGAATGGGCTGACCGCTTCCTCGTGCTTTACGGTATCGCCGCTCCCGA
TTCGCAGCGCATCGCCTTCTATCGCCTTCTTGACGAGTTCTTCTGATTCGAACATCGTGGGGGGCAGTCA
CCACTGCTGGGCGTGGCATCCGCCTTGGGCCTTTCTCCGACCTTCTGGTGTGGCCGCCCTGGGGGCCAGG
CCCTCGCCATCCTCCCCATCCTTGTTCCTCAGCAAATGGCATTAGCAGCTGTCATCAGAAGCTGTGAGGG
ACCCACAGATTTTGGAAACGACCTGGACACACTATTGGGAAGGAGATGTGGACGGCCTGTCTCCTCCTGC
AGGGCCCACCCTAAGAATGTATTTTTAAACACATGAAATAAGTATTTTTCACTGATGGTCTTGAGTCTTC
ATTTCTGTGTTGAGTCAGGTGCGGAGTGGTTATTGTTACCCATGGGTATTCTGTTTTCCACCCTCAGTTT
TCAGGAAGATTTATAAAGTCCTGGCACCCCTCAGAGGTGGGTGATGGGGTAGGATACAGCACTCCACCTC
GTCCCGGACCTCCTGGCTTTGGGAGCCACACCCAGTTGTCCTTGCCACACCACTTAGGGAGTAGACCTGG
TGGGGGTAGGATCTGATGCCCACAGGGAGGGGCACTGGCTCTGGGGGCATGGGGTGCTTGGGGGTGTGTG
GGATGCTGGGGGAGTGGGGGGTGCTGCCCCAGAGGGTGCAGGATCCATCACTAGTGCCAGCGGGGACCAC
AGAGCCTGCATCAGGAAATGCAGGCCAGGAGATTGGGGCTGGCATTGGATTGCAGAGATACACTGGGGGC
AGTGTGTCCTGGAGAAATCACTCTGTTTTGATAAAATTAGGGCGCTCAGAGACTCCCGACCACGTCTTCC
TCCAGCGGCCCTGTTCCTTGGAAAGTCCTCTCCACTGACTGTAGCCTCCAATTCACTGGCCGTCGTTCAC
TGGCCGTCGTTTTACAACGTCGTGACTGGGAAAACCCTGGCGTTACCCAACTTAATCGCCTTGCAGCACA
TCCCCCTTTCGCCAGCTGGCGTAATAGCGAAGAGGCCCGCACCGATCGCCCTTCCCAACAGTTGCGCAGC
CTGAATGGCGAATGCGATTTATTCAACAAAGCCGCCGTCCCGTCAAGTCAGCGTAATGCTCTGCCAGTGT
TACAACCAATTAACCAATTCTGATTAGAAAAACTCATCGAGCATCAAATGAAACTGCAATTTATTCATAT
CAGGATTATCAATACCATATTTTTGAAAAAGCCGTTTCTGTAATGAAGGAGAAAACTCACCGAGGCAGTT
CCATAGGATGGCAAGATCCTGGTATCGGTCTGCGATTCCGACTCGTCCAACATCAATACAACCTATTAAT
TTCCCCTCGTCAAAAATAAGGTTATCAAGTGAGAAATCACCATGAGTGACGACTGAATCCGGTGAGAATG
GCAAAAGCTTATGCATTTCTTTCCAGACTTGTTCAACAGGCCAGCCATTACGCTCGTCATCAAAATCACT
CGCATCAACCAAACCGTTATTCATTCGTGATTGCGCCTGAGCGAGACGAAATACGCGATCGCTGTTAAAA
GGACAATTACAAACAGGAATCGAATGCAACCGGCGCAGGAACACTGCCAGCGCATCAACAATATTTTCAC
CTGAATCAGGATATTCTTCTAATACCTGGAATGCTGTTTTCCCGGGGATCGCAGTGGTGAGTAACCATGC
ATCATCAGGAGTACGGATAAAATGCTTGATGGTCGGAAGAGGCATAAATTCCGTCAGCCAGTTTAGTCTG
ACCATCTCATCTGTAACATCATTGGCAACGCTACCTTTGCCATGTTTCAGAAACAACTCTGGCGCATCGG
GCTTCCCATACAATCGATAGATTGTCGCACCTGATTGCCCGACATTATCGCGAGCCCATTTATACCCATA
TAAATCAGCATCCATGTTGGAATTTAATCGCGGCTTCGAGCAAGACGTTTCCCGTTGAATATGGCTCATA
ACACCCCTTGTATTACTGTTTATGTAAGCAGACAGTTTTATTGTTCATGATGATATATTTTTATCTTGTG
CAATGTAACATCAGAGATTTTGAGACACAACGTGGCTTTGTTGAATAAATCGAACTTTTGCTGAGTTGAA
GGATCAGATCACGCATCTTCCCGACAACGCAGACCGTTCCGTGGCAAAGCAAAAGTTCAAAATCACCAAC
TGGTCCACCTACAACAAAGCTCTCATCAACCGTGGCTCCCTCACTTTCTGGCTGGATGATGGGGCGATTC
AGGCCTGGTATGAGTCAGCAACACCTTCTTCACGAGGCAGACCTCTCGACGGAGTTCCACTGAGCGTCAG
ACCCCGTAGAAAAGATCAAAGGATCTTCTTGAGATCCTTTTTTTCTGCGCGTAATCTGCTGCTTGCAAAC
AAAAAAACCACCGCTACCAGCGGTGGTTTGTTTGCCGGATCAAGAGCTACCAACTCTTTTTCCGAAGGTA
ACTGGCTTCAGCAGAGCGCAGATACCAAATACTGTTCTTCTAGTGTAGCCGTAGTTAGGCCACCACTTCA
AGAACTCTGTAGCACCGCCTACATACCTCGCTCTGCTAATCCTGTTACCAGTGGCTGCTGCCAGTGGCGA
TAAGTCGTGTCTTACCGGGTTGGACTCAAGACGATAGTTACCGGATAAGGCGCAGCGGTCGGGCTGAACG
GGGGGTTCGTGCACACAGCCCAGCTTGGAGCGAACGACCTACACCGAACTGAGATACCTACAGCGTGAGC
TATGAGAAAGCGCCACGCTTCCCGAAGGGAGAAAGGCGGACAGGTATCCGGTAAGCGGCAGGGTCGGAAC
AGGAGAGCGCACGAGGGAGCTTCCAGGGGGAAACGCCTGGTATCTTTATAGTCCTGTCGGGTTTCGCCAC
CTCTGACTTGAGCGTCGATTTTTGTGATGCTCGTCAGGGGGGCGGAGCCTATGGAAAAACGCCAGCAACG
CGGCCTTTTTACGGTTCCTGGCCTTTTGCTGGCCTTTTGCTCACATGTTCTTTCCTGCGTTATCCCCTGA
TTCTGTGGATAACCGTATTACCGCCTTTGAGTGAGCTGATACCGCTCGCCGCAGCCGAACGACCGAGCGC
AGCGAGTCAGTGAGCGAGGAAGCGGAAGAAGCTCGCACATTCAGCAGCGTTTTTCAGCGCGTTTTCGATC
AACGTTTCAATGTTGGTATCAACACCAGGTTTAACTTTGAACTTATCGGCACTGACGGTTACTGATTTTG
AACTTTTGCTTTGCCACGGAACGGTCTGCGTTGTCGGGAAGATGCGTGATCTGATCCTTCAACTCAGCAA
AAGTTCCCAATACGCAAACCGCCTCTCCCCGCGCGTTGGCCGATTCATTAATGCAGCTGGCACGACAGGT
TTCCCGACTGGAAAGCGGGCAGTGAGCGCAACGCAATTAATGTGAGTTAGCTCACTCATTAGGCACCCCA
GGCTTTACACTTTATGCTTCCGGCTCGTATGTTGTGTGGAATTGTGAGCGGATAACAATTTCACACAGGA
AACAGCTATGACCATGATTACGCCAAGCTTGCATGCCTGCAGGTCGACTCTAGAGGATCCCCGGGTACCG
AGCTCGAATTAGCTTGCATGCCTGCAGGTCAATTCCCTGGCATTATGCCCAGTACATGACCTTATGGGAC
TTTCCTACTTGGCAGTACATCTACGTATTAGTCATCGCTATTACCATGGTGATGCGGTTTTGGCAGTACA
TCAATGGGCGTGGATAGCGGTTTGACTCACGGGGATTTCAAGTCTCCACCCCATTGACGTCAATGGGAGT
TTGTTTTGGCACCAAAATCAACGGGACTTTCCAAAATGTCGTAACAACTCCGCCCCATTGACGCAAATGG
GCGGTAGGCGTGTACGGTGGGAGGTCTATATAAGCAGAGCTCGTTTAGTGAACCGTCAGATCGCCTGGAG
ACGCCATCCACGCTGTTTTGACCTCCATAGGAGACACCGGGACCGATCCAGCCTGGGGATCCCGACCATG
GCTTCGTACCCCTGCCATCAACACGCGTCTGCGTTCGACCAGGCTGCGCGTTCTCGCGGCCATAGCAACC
GACGTACGGCGTTGCGCCCTCGCCGGCAGCAAGAAGCCACGGAAGTCCGCCTGGAGCAGAAAATGCCCAC
GCTACTGCGGGTTTATATAGACGGTCCTCACGGGATGGGGAAAACCACCACCACGCAACTGCTGGTGGCC
CTGGGTTCGCGCGACGATATCGTCTACGTACCCGAGCCGATGACTTACTGGCAGGTGCTGGGGGCTTCCG
AGACAATCGCGAACATCTACACCACACAACACCGCCTCGACCAGGGTGAGATATCGGCCGGGGACGCGGC
GGTGGTAATGACAAGCGCCCAGATAACAATGGGCATGCCTTATGCCGTGACCGACGCCGTTCTGGCTCCT
CATATCGGGGGGGAGGCTGGGAGCTCACATGCCCCGCCCCCGGCCCTCACCCTCATCTTCGACCGCCATC
CCATCGCCGCCCTCCTGTGCTACCCGGCCGCGCGATACCTTATGGGCAGCATGACCCCCCAGGCCGTGCT
GGCGTTCGTGGCCCTCATCCCGCCGACCTTGCCCGGCACAAACATCGTGTTGGGGGCCCTTCCGGAGGAC
AGACACATCGACCGCCTGGCCAAACGCCAGCGCCCCGGCGAGCGGCTTGACCTGGCTATGCTGGCCGCGA
TTCGCCGCGTTTACGGGCTGCTTGCCAATACGGTGCGGTATCTGCAGGGCGGCGGGTCGTGGCGGGAGGA
TTGGGGACAGCTTTCGGGGACGGCCGTGCCGCCCCAGGGTGCCGAGCCCCAGAGCAACGCGGGCCCACGA
CCCCATATCGGGGACACGTTATTTACCCTGTTTCGGGCCCCCGAGTTGCTGGCCCCCAACGGCGACCTGT
ACAACGTGTTTGCCTGGGCCTTGGACGTCTTGGCCAAACGCCTCCGTCCCATGCACGTCTTTATCCTGGA
TTACGACCAATCGCCCGCCGGCTGCCGGGACGCCCTGCTGCAACTTACCTCCGGGATGGTCCAGACCCAC
GTCACCACCCCCGGCTCCATACCGACGATCTGCGACCTGGCGCGCACGTTTGCCCGGGAGATGGGGGAGG
CTAACTGAGGATCCCACGTCACTATTGTATACTCTATATTATACTCTATGTTATACTCTGTAATCCTACT
CAATAAACGTGTCACGCCTGTGAAACCGTACTAAGTCTCCCGTGTATTCTTATCACCATCAGGTGACATC
CTCGCCCAGGCTGTCAATCATGCCGGTATCGATTCCAGTAGCACCGGCCCCACGCTGACAACCCACTCTT
GCAGCGTTAGCAGCGCCCCTCTTAACAAGCCGACCCCCACCAGCGTCGCGGTTACTAACACTCCTCTCCC
CGACCTGCAGCCCAGCT
