Features (pLannotate 1.2.2; 20 found; start..end, strand, type, name):
     85..106     +  protein_bind   CAP binding site: CAP binding activates transcription in the presence of cAMP. E. coli catabolite activator protein
    121..151     +  promoter       lac promoter: promoter for the E. coli lac operon
    159..175     +  protein_bind   lac operator: The lac repressor binds to the lac operator to inhibit transcription in E. coli. This inhibition can be relieved by adding lactose or isopropyl-β-D-thiogalactopyranoside (IPTG). lac repressor encoded by lacI
    212..267     -  misc_feature   MCS: pUC18/19 multiple cloning site
    268..287     -  misc_feature   MCS (fragment): pUC18/19 multiple cloning site
    293..375     +  enhancer       CMV enhancer (fragment): human cytomegalovirus immediate early enhancer; contains an 18-bp deletion relative to the standard CMV enhancer
    447..464     -  promoter       CMV promoter (fragment): human cytomegalovirus (CMV) immediate early promoter
    527..578     +  promoter       CMVd2 promoter: truncated human cytomegalovirus (CMV) immediate early promoter that yields moderately reduced expression relative to the full-length promoter
    669..740     -  CDS            UL24_HHV11 (fragment): Experimental evidence at protein level: Swiss-Prot protein existence level 1. May participate in nuclear egress of viral particles. Plays a role in the dispersal of several host nucleolar proteins including NCL/nucleolin and NPM1. Since deletion of host NCL/nucleolin negatively impact on nuclear egress, UL24 supposedly acts on this process through its effect on host nucleoli. From Human herpesvirus 1 (strain 17) (HHV-1) (Human herpes simplex virus 1).
    810..1805    +  CDS            ΔTK: truncated herpes simplex virus thymidine kinase (Salomon et al., 1995) confers sensitivity to nucleoside analogs such as acyclovir or ganciclovir
   1917..2078    +  CDS            UL122 (fragment): VIE2_HCMVT - Experimental evidence at protein level: Swiss-Prot protein existence level 1. Stimulates viral early and late gene expression and thus play a crucial role in the regulation of productive infection. In addition, activates quiescent cells to reenter the cell cycle and upregulates several E2F-responsive genes, which are responsible for pushing the cell into S phase. In S-phase, inhibits cellular DNA synthesis and blocks further cell cycle progression. From Human cytomegalovirus (strain Towne) (HHV-5) (Human herpesvirus 5).
   2820..2897    +  CDS            ZNF511 (fragment): ZN511_HUMAN - Experimental evidence at protein level: Swiss-Prot protein existence level 1. May be involved in transcriptional regulation. From Homo sapiens (Human).
   2931..2984    +  CDS            3xFLAG (fragment): three tandem FLAG® epitope tags
   2988..3012    +  CDS            3xFLAG (fragment): three tandem FLAG® epitope tags
   3096..3887    +  CDS            neo: KKA2_KLEPN - Also known as kan, nptII. Experimental evidence at protein level: Swiss-Prot protein existence level 1. Resistance to kanamycin, neomycin, paromomycin, ribostamycin, butirosin and gentamicin B. From Klebsiella pneumoniae.
   4750..4906    +  CDS            lacZα (fragment): LacZα fragment of β-galactosidase; lacZ fragment
   4988..5803    -  CDS            KanR: aminoglycoside phosphotransferase; aph(3')-Ia; confers resistance to kanamycin in bacteria or G418 (Geneticin®) in eukaryotes
   5988..6128    +  CDS            TRA2_ECOLX (fragment): Protein predicted: Swiss-Prot protein existence level 4. Required for transposition of transposon Tn903. From Escherichia coli.
   6183..6771    +  rep_origin     ori: high-copy-number ColE1/pMB1/pBR322/pUC origin of replication
   7140..72      +  CDS            lacI (fragment) (across the origin): lac repressor; lacI; The lac repressor binds to the lac operator to inhibit transcription in E. coli. This inhibition can be relieved by adding lactose or isopropyl-β-D-thiogalactopyranoside (IPTG).
>Addgene plasmid #104037 | pFETCh_ZNF511 | addgene full sequence | sequence record 211493 | Addgene NGS Result
TCTCCCCGCGCGTTGGCCGATTCATTAATGCAGCTGGCACGACAGGTTTCCCGACTGGAAAGCGGGCAGT
GAGCGCAACGCAATTAATGTGAGTTAGCTCACTCATTAGGCACCCCAGGCTTTACACTTTATGCTTCCGG
CTCGTATGTTGTGTGGAATTGTGAGCGGATAACAATTTCACACAGGAAACAGCTATGACCATGATTACGC
CAAGCTTGCATGCCTGCAGGTCGACTCTAGAGGATCCCCGGGTACCGAGCTCGAATTAGCTTGCATGCCT
GCAGGTCAATTCCCTGGCATTATGCCCAGTACATGACCTTATGGGACTTTCCTACTTGGCAGTACATCTA
CGTATTAGTCATCGCTATTACCATGGTGATGCGGTTTTGGCAGTACATCAATGGGCGTGGATAGCGGTTT
GACTCACGGGGATTTCAAGTCTCCACCCCATTGACGTCAATGGGAGTTTGTTTTGGCACCAAAATCAACG
GGACTTTCCAAAATGTCGTAACAACTCCGCCCCATTGACGCAAATGGGCGGTAGGCGTGTACGGTGGGAG
GTCTATATAAGCAGAGCTCGTTTAGTGAACCGTCAGATCGCCTGGAGACGCCATCCACGCTGTTTTGACC
TCCATAGGAGACACCGGGACCGATCCAGCCTGGGGATCCCGACCATGGCTTCGTACCCCTGCCATCAACA
CGCGTCTGCGTTCGACCAGGCTGCGCGTTCTCGCGGCCATAGCAACCGACGTACGGCGTTGCGCCCTCGC
CGGCAGCAAGAAGCCACGGAAGTCCGCCTGGAGCAGAAAATGCCCACGCTACTGCGGGTTTATATAGACG
GTCCTCACGGGATGGGGAAAACCACCACCACGCAACTGCTGGTGGCCCTGGGTTCGCGCGACGATATCGT
CTACGTACCCGAGCCGATGACTTACTGGCAGGTGCTGGGGGCTTCCGAGACAATCGCGAACATCTACACC
ACACAACACCGCCTCGACCAGGGTGAGATATCGGCCGGGGACGCGGCGGTGGTAATGACAAGCGCCCAGA
TAACAATGGGCATGCCTTATGCCGTGACCGACGCCGTTCTGGCTCCTCATATCGGGGGGGAGGCTGGGAG
CTCACATGCCCCGCCCCCGGCCCTCACCCTCATCTTCGACCGCCATCCCATCGCCGCCCTCCTGTGCTAC
CCGGCCGCGCGATACCTTATGGGCAGCATGACCCCCCAGGCCGTGCTGGCGTTCGTGGCCCTCATCCCGC
CGACCTTGCCCGGCACAAACATCGTGTTGGGGGCCCTTCCGGAGGACAGACACATCGACCGCCTGGCCAA
ACGCCAGCGCCCCGGCGAGCGGCTTGACCTGGCTATGCTGGCCGCGATTCGCCGCGTTTACGGGCTGCTT
GCCAATACGGTGCGGTATCTGCAGGGCGGCGGGTCGTGGCGGGAGGATTGGGGACAGCTTTCGGGGACGG
CCGTGCCGCCCCAGGGTGCCGAGCCCCAGAGCAACGCGGGCCCACGACCCCATATCGGGGACACGTTATT
TACCCTGTTTCGGGCCCCCGAGTTGCTGGCCCCCAACGGCGACCTGTACAACGTGTTTGCCTGGGCCTTG
GACGTCTTGGCCAAACGCCTCCGTCCCATGCACGTCTTTATCCTGGATTACGACCAATCGCCCGCCGGCT
GCCGGGACGCCCTGCTGCAACTTACCTCCGGGATGGTCCAGACCCACGTCACCACCCCCGGCTCCATACC
GACGATCTGCGACCTGGCGCGCACGTTTGCCCGGGAGATGGGGGAGGCTAACTGAGGATCCCACGTCACT
ATTGTATACTCTATATTATACTCTATGTTATACTCTGTAATCCTACTCAATAAACGTGTCACGCCTGTGA
AACCGTACTAAGTCTCCCGTGTATTCTTATCACCATCAGGTGACATCCTCGCCCAGGCTGTCAATCATGC
CGGTATCGATTCCAGTAGCACCGGCCCCACGCTGACAACCCACTCTTGCAGCGTTAGCAGCGCCCCTCTT
AACAAGCCGACCCCCACCAGCGTCGCGGTTACTAACACTCCTCTCCCCGACCTGCAGCCCAGCTGAATGC
CAAGCACCACTCACTTTTCCTCATTGTCTGAGTGGGATGGAAAGAGTCTCACTTGCAGTTGCTTCAGTCA
CAACCCAGGCGTCTGCCTTAATAGCATCACCTGTGCCGTCTGCGTTTCTAGCGTCACCTGTGCCGTCTGC
GTTTCTAGCGTCACCTGTGCCGTCTGCCTTCCTAGCATGACCTGTGCCGTCTGCCTTTCTAGCATGACCT
GTACTGTCTGCCTTTCTAGCGTCACCTGTGCCGTCTGCCTTTCTAGTTAAAGTTGATTTTAAATTAATTT
GGGAAAAACGGTGAACAAGTGGGGAAAAACATCACCAAAGACTCCAAACAGGTGGAACGATGAACTTAAT
GTTCCCTGCACCCTCCTTACAGATGCCTGGACTTTGGCCTGTGAATGAGCCCCGGGGGGCTGGGACAGTA
GGGGTTTTCATGGAATGGACATGGGGTAGCAGGAAGTCTCAGCCCCAGAGGGCTTGGCAGGAGCCGCCCT
CTCTGCGGAGTTCTTCCCAGCGGGTGTGCGTTGGTGGCTGGCGGGGACCCCCCACAGGAACTAGGTCTCA
GGCTGTGGAAAGGGAGCTGCCCCAGGGCCCAGGAGGGCCGGCTCTGCATTCCGCATGTTCCCAGAGTGAA
AGAGAATGAGAAGGAGACACACAAGTGCTGTTATGACCTGGGTTGTTGGTTGGCAAATACAGCATCTAAT
AGAAACTTTCTTCCATCCCAGAATACCCTCTACCATCTGCTTTGGTCAGGGTGCCGCTCGAGGATTTAAA
AGCAACAAGAAGAAAACCAAACAATGCGGGAGCGGAGGAGGTTCCGGAGGAGGTGGTTCTGGAGATTACA
AGGATGACGACGATAAGGGCGATTACAAGGATGACGACGATAAGGGAGATTACAAGGATGACGACGATAA
GGTTTCAGGAAGCGGAGCTACTAACTTCAGCCTGCTGAAGCAGGCTGGAGACGTGGAGGAGAACCCTGGA
CCTGGATCGTTTCGCATGATTGAACAAGATGGATTGCACGCAGGTTCTCCGGCCGCTTGGGTGGAGAGGC
TATTCGGCTATGACTGGGCACAACAGACAATCGGCTGCTCTGATGCCGCCGTGTTCCGGCTGTCAGCGCA
GGGGCGCCCGGTTCTTTTTGTCAAGACCGACCTGTCCGGTGCCCTGAATGAACTGCAGGACGAGGCAGCG
CGGCTATCGTGGCTGGCCACGACGGGCGTTCCTTGCGCAGCTGTGCTCGACGTTGTCACTGAAGCGGGAA
GGGACTGGCTGCTATTGGGCGAAGTGCCGGGGCAGGATCTCCTGTCATCTCACCTTGCTCCTGCCGAGAA
AGTATCCATCATGGCTGATGCAATGCGGCGGCTGCATACGCTTGATCCGGCTACCTGCCCATTCGACCAC
CAAGCGAAACATCGCATCGAGCGAGCACGTACTCGGATGGAAGCCGGTCTTGTCGATCAGGATGATCTGG
ACGAAGAGCATCAGGGGCTCGCGCCAGCCGAACTGTTCGCCAGGCTCAAGGCGCGCATGCCCGACGGCGA
GGATCTCGTCGTGACCCATGGCGATGCCTGCTTGCCGAATATCATGGTGGAAAATGGCCGCTTTTCTGGA
TTCATCGACTGTGGCCGGCTGGGTGTGGCCGACCGCTATCAGGACATAGCGTTGGCTACCCGTGATATTG
CTGAAGAGCTTGGCGGCGAATGGGCTGACCGCTTCCTCGTGCTTTACGGTATCGCCGCTCCCGATTCGCA
GCGCATCGCCTTCTATCGCCTTCTTGACGAGTTCTTCTGATTCGAACATCATGGGGGGCAGTCACCACTG
CTGGGCGTGGCATCCGCCTTGGGCCTTTCTCCGACCTTCTGGTGTGGCCGCCCTGGGGGCCAGGCCCTCG
CCATCCTCCCCATCCTTGTTCCTCAGCAAATGGCATTAGCAGCTGTCATCAGAAGCTGTGAGGGACCCAC
AGATTTTGGAAACGACCTGGACACACTATTGGGAAGGAGATGTGGACGGCCTGTCTCCTCCTGCAGGGCC
CACCCTAAGAATGTATTTTTAAACACATGAAATAAGTATTTTTCACTGATGGTCTTGAGTCTTCATTTCT
GTGTTGAGTCAGGTGCGGAGTGGTTATTGTTACCCATGGGTATTCTGTTTTCCACCCTCAGTTTTCAGGA
AGATTTATAAAGTCCTGGCACCCCTCAGAGGTGGGTGATGGGGTAGGATACAGCACTCCACCTCGTCCCG
GACCTCCTGGCTTTGGGAGCCACACCCAGTTGTCCTTGCCACACCACTTAGGGAGTAGACCTGGTGGGGG
TAGGATCTGATGCCCACAGGGAGGGGCACTGGCTCTGTGGGCATGGGGTGCTTGGGGGTGTGTGGGATGC
TGGGGGAGTGGGGGGTGCTGCCCCAGAGGGTGCAGGATCCATCACTAGTGCCAGCGGGGACCACAGAGCC
TGCATCAGGAAATGCAGGCCAGGAGATTGGGGCTGGCATTGGATTGCAGAGATACACTGGGGGCAGTGTG
TCCTGGAGAAATCACTCTGTTTTGATAAAATTAGGGCGCTCAGAGACTCCCGACCACGTCTTCCTCCAGC
GGCCCTGTTCCTTGGAAAGTCCTCTCCACTGACTGTAGCCTCCAATTCACTGGCCGTCGTTCACTGGCCG
TCGTTTTACAACGTCGTGACTGGGAAAACCCTGGCGTTACCCAACTTAATCGCCTTGCAGCACATCCCCC
TTTCGCCAGCTGGCGTAATAGCGAAGAGGCCCGCACCGATCGCCCTTCCCAACAGTTGCGCAGCCTGAAT
GGCGAATGCGATTTATTCAACAAAGCCGCCGTCCCGTCAAGTCAGCGTAATGCTCTGCCAGTGTTACAAC
CAATTAACCAATTCTGATTAGAAAAACTCATCGAGCATCAAATGAAACTGCAATATATTCATATCAGGAT
TATCAATACCATATTTTTGAAAAAGCCGTTTCTGTAATGAAGGAGAAAACTCACCGAGGCAGTTCCATAG
GATGGCAAGATCCTGGTATCGGTCTGCGATTCCGACTCGTCCAACATCAATACAACCTATTAATTTCCCC
TCGTCAAAAATAAGGTTATCAAGTGAGAAATCACCATGAGTGACGACTGAATCCGGTGAGAATGGCAAAA
GCTTATGCATTTCTTTCCAGACTTGTTCAACAGGCCAGCCATTACGCTCGTCATCAAAATCACTCGCATC
AACCAAACCGTTATTCATTCGTGATTGCGCCTGAGCGAGACGAAATACGCGATCGCTGTTAAAAGGACAA
TTACAAACAGGAATCGAATGCAACCGGCGCAGGAACACTGCCAGCGCATCAACAATATTTTCACCTGAAT
CAGGATATTCTTCTAATACCTGGAATGCTGTTTTCCCGGGGATCGCAGTGGTGAGTAACCATGCATCATC
AGGAGTACGGATAAAATGCTTGATGGTCGGAAGAGGCATAAATTCCGTCAGCCAGTTTAGTCTGACCATC
TCATCTGTAACATCATTGGCAACGCTACCTTTGCCATGTTTCAGAAACAACTCTGGCGCATCGGGCTTCC
CATACAATCGATAGATTGTCGCACCTGATTGCCCGACATTATCGCGAGCCCATTTATACCCATATAAATC
AGCATCCATGTTGGAATTTAATCGCGGCTTCGAGCAAGACGTTTCCCGTTGAATATGGCTCATAACACCC
CTTGTATTACTGTTTATGTAAGCAGACAGTTTTATTGTTCATGATGATATATTTTTATCTTGTGCAATGT
AACATCAGAGATTTTGAGACACAACGTGGCTTTGTTGAATAAATCGAACTTTTGCTGAGTTGAAGGATCA
GATCACGCATCTTCCCGACAACGCAGACCGTTCCGTGGCAAAGCAAAAGTTCAAAATCACCAACTGGTCC
ACCTACAACAAAGCTCTCATCAACCGTGGCTCCCTCACTTTCTGGCTGGATGATGGGGCGATTCAGGCCT
GGTATGAGTCAGCAACACCTTCTTCACGAGGCAGACCTCTCGACGGAGTTCCACTGAGCGTCAGACCCCG
TAGAAAAGATCAAAGGATCTTCTTGAGATCCTTTTTTTCTGCGCGTAATCTGCTGCTTGCAAACAAAAAA
ACCACCGCTACCAGCGGTGGTTTGTTTGCCGGATCAAGAGCTACCAACTCTTTTTCCGAAGGTAACTGGC
TTCAGCAGAGCGCAGATACCAAATACTGTTCTTCTAGTGTAGCCGTAGTTAGGCCACCACTTCAAGAACT
CTGTAGCACCGCCTACATACCTCGCTCTGCTAATCCTGTTACCAGTGGCTGCTGCCAGTGGCGATAAGTC
GTGTCTTACCGGGTTGGACTCAAGACGATAGTTACCGGATAAGGCGCAGCGGTCGGGCTGAACGGGGGGT
TCGTGCACACAGCCCAGCTTGGAGCGAACGACCTACACCGAACTGAGATACCTACAGCGTGAGCTATGAG
AAAGCGCCACGCTTCCCGAAGGGAGAAAGGCGGACAGGTATCCGGTAAGCGGCAGGGTCGGAACAGGAGA
GCGCACGAGGGAGCTTCCAGGGGGAAACGCCTGGTATCTTTATAGTCCTGTCGGGTTTCGCCACCTCTGA
CTTGAGCGTCGATTTTTGTGATGCTCGTCAGGGGGGCGGAGCCTATGGAAAAACGCCAGCAACGCGGCCT
TTTTACGGTTCCTGGCCTTTTGCTGGCCTTTTGCTCACATGTTCTTTCCTGCGTTATCCCCTGATTCTGT
GGATAACCGTATTACCGCCTTTGAGTGAGCTGATACCGCTCGCCGCAGCCGAACGACCGAGCGCAGCGAG
TCAGTGAGCGAGGAAGCGGAAGAAGCTCGCACATTCAGCAGCGTTTTTCAGCGCGTTTTCGATCAACGTT
TCAATGTTGGTATCAACACCAGGTTTAACTTTGAACTTATCGGCACTGACGGTTACTGATTTTGAACTTT
TGCTTTGCCACGGAACGGTCTGCGTTGTCGGGAAGATGCGTGATCTGATCCTTCAACTCAGCAAAAGTTC
CCAATACGCAAACCGCC
